Addgene plasmid #223311: pAAV_hU6p_shRNA-mErbb4-#3_mSyn1p_EGFP
Purpose: shRNA for mouse Erbb4
Depositing lab: Michael Wehr. Publication: Polypharmacological profiling across protein target families and cellular pathways using the multiplexed cell-based assay platform safetyProfiler reveals efficacy, potency and side effects of drugs. Popovic L, Brankatschk B, Palladino G, Rossner MJ, Wehr MC. Biomed Pharmacother. 2024 Nov;180:117523. doi: 10.1016/j.biopha.2024.117523. Epub 2024 Oct 14. PubMed 39405910.
Backbone
  Vector backbone: pAAV
  Vector type: Mammalian Expression, AAV
Growth in bacteria
  Bacterial resistance: Ampicillin, 100 μg/mL
  Growth temperature: 37°C
  Growth strain: NEB Stable
  Copy number: High Copy
Gene/Insert
  Gene/Insert name: shErbb4
  gRNA/shRNA sequence: GAGAATAGTGATCCGAGATAA
  Species: M. musculus (mouse)
  Entrez Gene: Erbb4 (a.k.a. Her4, c-erbB-4)
  Tag / fusion protein: EGFP (C terminal on backbone)
  Cloning method: Restriction Enzyme; 5′ cloning site XhoI (unknown if destroyed); 3′ cloning site SpeI (unknown if destroyed)
Terms and licenses: Academic/Nonprofit Terms; Industry Terms: Not Available to Industry
How to cite: pAAV_hU6p_shRNA-mErbb4-#3_mSyn1p_EGFP was a gift from Michael Wehr (Addgene plasmid # 223311 ; http://n2t.net/addgene:223311 ; RRID:Addgene_223311)
