[The description below was written by a language model from this plasmid's Addgene catalogue record and pLannotate feature annotations shown in this document.]
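Description:
pAAV_hU6p_shRNA-mErbb4-#3_mSyn1p_EGFP is an adeno-associated virus transfer plasmid of about 6 kb, built on a pAAV backbone for knockdown of mouse Erbb4 (also known as Her4). It is propagated in E. coli through a high-copy ColE1/pUC-type origin and selected with ampicillin via the β-lactamase gene and its native promoter. The recommended host is a recombination-deficient strain, which is typical for plasmids carrying the repeat-rich AAV2 inverted terminal repeats. The ITRs are annotated only as fragments at both ends of the payload. They define the region that would be packaged into AAV particles when rep/cap and helper functions are supplied in trans. The backbone also contains remnants of pBR322-derived elements (rop, bom, tetracycline resistance and lacI fragments), an SV40 promoter and an SP6 promoter. None of these appears to contribute to the payload.

Between the ITRs there are two independent expression units. The human U6 promoter, an RNA polymerase III promoter, drives a short hairpin RNA against mouse Erbb4, designated hairpin #3, cloned between XhoI and SpeI sites. Downstream, an EGFP coding sequence is followed by a WPRE, which enhances transcript stability and expression, and a bovine growth hormone polyadenylation signal. The plasmid name indicates that EGFP is driven by a mouse synapsin 1 promoter (mSyn1p), which would restrict reporter expression to neurons. That promoter is not annotated in the feature table, but an unannotated gap between the U6 cassette and EGFP is consistent with it. Although the catalogue lists EGFP as a tag, here it serves as a separate marker of transduced or transfected cells rather than a fusion partner. The construct is suited to Erbb4 loss-of-function experiments in mouse neurons, with fluorescent identification of the cells that received the vector.
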