Features (pLannotate 1.2.2; 18 found; start..end, strand, type, name):
      2..133     -  repeat_region  AAV2 ITR (fragment): inverted terminal repeat of adeno-associated virus serotype 2 inverted
    207..447     +  promoter       U6 promoter: RNA polymerase III promoter for human U6 snRNA
   1061..1780    +  CDS            EGFP: the original enhanced GFP (Yang et al., 1996) mammalian codon-optimized
   1784..1808    +  misc_feature   MCS (fragment): pBluescript multiple cloning site
   1808..2396    +  misc_feature   WPRE: woodchuck hepatitis virus posttranscriptional regulatory element
   2429..2653    +  polyA_signal   bGH poly(A) signal: bovine growth hormone polyadenylation signal
   2657..2678    +  promoter       SV40 promoter (fragment): SV40 enhancer and early promoter
   2739..2830    +  repeat_region  AAV2 ITR (fragment): inverted terminal repeat of adeno-associated virus serotype 2 inverted
   2830..2859    -  repeat_region  AAV2 ITR (fragment): inverted terminal repeat of adeno-associated virus serotype 2 inverted
   2863..3192    -  promoter       SV40 promoter: SV40 enhancer and early promoter
   3199..3255    -  CDS            lacI (fragment): lac repressor; lacI; The lac repressor binds to the lac operator to inhibit transcription in E. coli. This inhibition can be relieved by adding lactose or isopropyl-β-D-thiogalactopyranoside (IPTG).
   3438..4026    -  rep_origin     ori: high-copy-number ColE1/pMB1/pBR322/pUC origin of replication
   4197..5057    -  CDS            AmpR: β-lactamase; bla; confers resistance to ampicillin, carbenicillin, and related antibiotics
   5058..5162    -  promoter       AmpR promoter: bla
   5257..5292    +  CDS            rop (fragment): Rop protein, which maintains plasmids at low copy number; rop
   5394..5442    +  misc_feature   bom (fragment): basis of mobility region from pBR322
   5443..5722    -  CDS            TcR (fragment): tetracycline efflux protein; tet; confers resistance to tetracycline
   5950..5968    +  promoter       SP6 promoter: promoter for bacteriophage SP6 RNA polymerase
>Addgene plasmid #223311 | pAAV_hU6p_shRNA-mErbb4-#3_mSyn1p_EGFP | addgene full sequence | sequence record 449397 | Addgene NGS Result
TAGCTGCGCGCTCGCTCGCTCACTGAGGCCGCCCGGGCAAAGCCCGGGCGTCGGGCGACCTTTGGTCGCC
CGGCCTCAGTGAGCGAGCGAGCGCGCAGAGAGGGAGTGGCCAACTCCATCACTAGGGGTTCCTTGTAGTT
AATGATTAACCCGCCATGCTACTTATCTACGTAGCCATGCTCTAGGTACCGGCCGCCCCCTTCACCGAGG
GCCTATTTCCCATGATTCCTTCATATTTGCATATACGATACAAGGCTGTTAGAGAGATAATTGGAATTAA
TTTGACTGTAAACACAAAGATATTAGTACAAAATACGTGACGTAGAAAGTAATAATTTCTTGGGTAGTTT
GCAGTTTTAAAATTATGTTTTAAAATGGACTATCATATGCTTACCGTAACTTGAAAGTATTTCGATTTCT
TGGCTTTATATATCTTGTGGAAAGGACGAAACACCGTGTCGCTTCGGCAGCACATATACTAGCTCGAGGA
GAATAGTGATCCGAGATAATTCAAGAGATTATCTCGGATCACTATTCTCTTTTTTACTAGTCGACAGAGT
TGTTATAGGAGATGTCTCCCCGGGAACACTGCAGGAAGGAGAATTTCTACATTTATGTTCCCCTCTGAGT
GTGCTTCTATCCCCAAAATGCCTTCAAAGGTGAAAATCAACACTGGAAACCCAAGTATCTGGGAAGGGCA
AGAGTGTGTAAGTGCAAGTTAGCCTAAGGAATAGGAAGAGGTTGGTAAACAGGGTAGGATCGTGGGAGGG
AGTTTCGTTACTACAGGTCCGGACCCTCAGGACAAGAACCCCACCCCCACTCCCCAAATTGCGCATCCCC
CGCCCCCATCAGAGGGGGAGGGGAAGAGGTTGCGGCGCGGCGCATGCGCACTGTCGGATTCAGCACCGCG
GTCAGAGCCTTCGCCTCCGCTGCCGGCGCGCACCACCACCTCCCCAGCACCAAAGGCTGACTGACGTCAC
TCACTAGCCCTCCCCAAACTCCCCTTCCTCGCCGCCTTGGTCGCGTCCATGCTGTCGTGAGTCCAGTCGG
AGACGCCACCATGGTGAGCAAGGGCGAGGAGCTGTTCACCGGGGTGGTGCCCATCCTGGTCGAGCTGGAC
GGCGACGTAAACGGCCACAAGTTCAGCGTGTCCGGCGAGGGCGAGGGCGATGCCACCTACGGCAAGCTGA
CCCTGAAGTTCATCTGCACCACCGGCAAGCTGCCCGTGCCCTGGCCCACCCTCGTGACCACCCTGACCTA
CGGCGTGCAGTGCTTCAGCCGCTACCCCGACCACATGAAGCAGCACGACTTCTTCAAGTCCGCCATGCCC
GAAGGCTACGTCCAGGAGCGCACCATCTTCTTCAAGGACGACGGCAACTACAAGACCCGCGCCGAGGTGA
AGTTCGAGGGCGACACCCTGGTGAACCGCATCGAGCTGAAGGGCATCGACTTCAAGGAGGACGGCAACAT
CCTGGGGCACAAGCTGGAGTACAACTACAACAGCCACAACGTCTATATCATGGCCGACAAGCAGAAGAAC
GGCATCAAGGTGAACTTCAAGATCCGCCACAACATCGAGGACGGCAGCGTGCAGCTCGCCGACCACTACC
AGCAGAACACCCCCATCGGCGACGGCCCCGTGCTGCTGCCCGACAACCACTACCTGAGCACCCAGTCCGC
CCTGAGCAAAGACCCCAACGAGAAGCGCGATCACATGGTCCTGCTGGAGTTCGTGACCGCCGCCGGGATC
ACTCTCGGCATGGACGAGCTGTACAAGTAATTCGAATTCGATATCAAGCTTATCGATAATCAACCTCTGG
ATTACAAAATTTGTGAAAGATTGACTGGTATTCTTAACTATGTTGCTCCTTTTACGCTATGTGGATACGC
TGCTTTAATGCCTTTGTATCATGCTATTGCTTCCCGTATGGCTTTCATTTTCTCCTCCTTGTATAAATCC
TGGTTGCTGTCTCTTTATGAGGAGTTGTGGCCCGTTGTCAGGCAACGTGGCGTGGTGTGCACTGTGTTTG
CTGACGCAACCCCCACTGGTTGGGGCATTGCCACCACCTGTCAGCTCCTTTCCGGGACTTTCGCTTTCCC
CCTCCCTATTGCCACGGCGGAACTCATCGCCGCCTGCCTTGCCCGCTGCTGGACAGGGGCTCGGCTGTTG
GGCACTGACAATTCCGTGGTGTTGTCGGGGAAATCATCGTCCTTTCCTTGGCTGCTCGCCTGTGTTGCCA
CCTGGATTCTGCGCGGGACGTCCTTCTGCTACGTCCCTTCGGCCCTCAATCCAGCGGACCTTCCTTCCCG
CGGCCTGCTGCCGGCTCTGCGGCCTCTTCCGCGTCTTCGCCTTCGCCCTCAGACGAGTCGGATCTCCCTT
TGGGCCGCCTCCCCGCATCGATACCGTCGACTCGCTGATCAGCCTCGACTGTGCCTTCTAGTTGCCAGCC
ATCTGTTGTTTGCCCCTCCCCCGTGCCTTCCTTGACCCTGGAAGGTGCCACTCCCACTGTCCTTTCCTAA
TAAAATGAGGAAATTGCATCGCATTGTCTGAGTAGGTGTCATTCTATTCTGGGGGGTGGGGTGGGGCAGG
ACAGCAAGGGGGAGGATTGGGAAGACAATAGCAGGCATGCTGGGGATGCGGTGGGCTCTATGGCTTCTGA
GGCGGAAAGAACCAGCTGGGGCTCGACTAGAGCATGGCTACGTAGATAAGTAGCATGGCGGGTTAATCAT
TAACTACAAGGAACCCCTAGTGATGGAGTTGGCCACTCCCTCTCTGCGCGCTCGCTCGCTCACTGAGGCC
GGGCGACCAAAGGTCGCCCGACGCCCGGGCGGCCTCAGTGAGCGAGCGAGCGCGCAGAGCTTTTTGCAAA
AGCCTAGGCCTCCAAAAAAGCCTCCTCACTACTTCTGGAATAGCTCAGAGGCCGAGGCGGCCTCGGCCTC
TGCATAAATAAAAAAAATTAGTCAGCCATGGGGCGGAGAATGGGCGGAACTGGGCGGAGTTAGGGGCGGG
ATGGGCGGAGTTAGGGGCGGGACTATGGTTGCTGACTAATTGAGATGCATGCTTTGCATACTTCTGCCTG
CTGGGGAGCCTGGGGACTTTCCACACCTGGTTGCTGACTAATTGAGATGCATGCTTTGCATACTTCTGCC
TGCTGGGGAGCCTGGGGACTTTCCACACCCTAACTGACACACATTCCACAGCTGCATTAATGAATCGGCC
AACGCGCGGGGAGAGGCGGTTTGCGTATTGGGCGCTCTTCCGCTTCCTCGCTCACTGACTCGCTGCGCTC
GGTCGTTCGGCTGCGGCGAGCGGTATCAGCTCACTCAAAGGCGGTAATACGGTTATCCACAGAATCAGGG
GATAACGCAGGAAAGAACATGTGAGCAAAAGGCCAGCAAAAGGCCAGGAACCGTAAAAAGGCCGCGTTGC
TGGCGTTTTTCCATAGGCTCCGCCCCCCTGACGAGCATCACAAAAATCGACGCTCAAGTCAGAGGTGGCG
AAACCCGACAGGACTATAAAGATACCAGGCGTTTCCCCCTGGAAGCTCCCTCGTGCGCTCTCCTGTTCCG
ACCCTGCCGCTTACCGGATACCTGTCCGCCTTTCTCCCTTCGGGAAGCGTGGCGCTTTCTCATAGCTCAC
GCTGTAGGTATCTCAGTTCGGTGTAGGTCGTTCGCTCCAAGCTGGGCTGTGTGCACGAACCCCCCGTTCA
GCCCGACCGCTGCGCCTTATCCGGTAACTATCGTCTTGAGTCCAACCCGGTAAGACACGACTTATCGCCA
CTGGCAGCAGCCACTGGTAACAGGATTAGCAGAGCGAGGTATGTAGGCGGTGCTACAGAGTTCTTGAAGT
GGTGGCCTAACTACGGCTACACTAGAAGAACAGTATTTGGTATCTGCGCTCTGCTGAAGCCAGTTACCTT
CGGAAAAAGAGTTGGTAGCTCTTGATCCGGCAAACAAACCACCGCTGGTAGCGGTGGTTTTTTTGTTTGC
AAGCAGCAGATTACGCGCAGAAAAAAAGGATCTCAAGAAGATCCTTTGATCTTTTCTACGGGGTCTGACG
CTCAGTGGAACGAAAACTCACGTTAAGGGATTTTGGTCATGAGATTATCAAAAAGGATCTTCACCTAGAT
CCTTTTAAATTAAAAATGAAGTTTTAAATCAATCTAAAGTATATATGAGTAAACTTGGTCTGACAGTTAC
CAATGCTTAATCAGTGAGGCACCTATCTCAGCGATCTGTCTATTTCGTTCATCCATAGTTGCCTGACTCC
CCGTCGTGTAGATAACTACGATACGGGAGGGCTTACCATCTGGCCCCAGTGCTGCAATGATACCGCGAGA
CCCACGCTCACCGGCTCCAGATTTATCAGCAATAAACCAGCCAGCCGGAAGGGCCGAGCGCAGAAGTGGT
CCTGCAACTTTATCCGCCTCCATCCAGTCTATTAATTGTTGCCGGGAAGCTAGAGTAAGTAGTTCGCCAG
TTAATAGTTTGCGCAACGTTGTTGCCATTGCTACAGGCATCGTGGTGTCACGCTCGTCGTTTGGTATGGC
TTCATTCAGCTCCGGTTCCCAACGATCAAGGCGAGTTACATGATCCCCCATGTTGTGCAAAAAAGCGGTT
AGCTCCTTCGGTCCTCCGATCGTTGTCAGAAGTAAGTTGGCCGCAGTGTTATCACTCATGGTTATGGCAG
CACTGCATAATTCTCTTACTGTCATGCCATCCGTAAGATGCTTTTCTGTGACTGGTGAGTACTCAACCAA
GTCATTCTGAGAATAGTGTATGCGGCGACCGAGTTGCTCTTGCCCGGCGTCAATACGGGATAATACCGCG
CCACATAGCAGAACTTTAAAAGTGCTCATCATTGGAAAACGTTCTTCGGGGCGAAAACTCTCAAGGATCT
TACCGCTGTTGAGATCCAGTTCGATGTAACCCACTCGTGCACCCAACTGATCTTCAGCATCTTTTACTTT
CACCAGCGTTTCTGGGTGAGCAAAAACAGGAAGGCAAAATGCCGCAAAAAAGGGAATAAGGGCGACACGG
AAATGTTGAATACTCATACTCTTCCTTTTTCAATATTATTGAAGCATTTATCAGGGTTATTGTCTCATGA
GCGGATACATATTTGAATGTATTTAGAAAAATAAACAAATAGGGGTTCCGCGCACATTTCCCCGAAAAGT
GCCACCTGACGTCTAAGAAACCATTATTATCATGACATTAACCTATAAAAATAGGCGTATCACGAGGCCC
TTTCGTCTCGCGCGTTTCGGTGATGACGGTGAAAACCTCTGACACATGCAGCTCCCGGAGACGGTCACAG
CTTGTCTGTAAGCGGATGCCGGGAGCAGACAAGCCCGTCAGGGCGCGTCAGCGGGTGTTGGCGGGTGTCG
GGGCTGGCTTAACTATGCGGCATCAGAGCAGATTGTACTGAGAGTGCACCATTCGACGCTCTCCCTTATG
CGACTCCTGCATTAGGAAGCAGCCCAGTAGTAGGTTGAGGCCGTTGAGCACCGCCGCCGCAAGGAATGGT
GCATGCAAGGAGATGGCGCCCAACAGTCCCCCGGCCACGGGGCCTGCCACCATACCCACGCCGAAACAAG
CGCTCATGAGCCCGAAGTGGCGAGCCCGATCTTCCCCATCGGTGATGTCGGCGATATAGGCGCCAGCAAC
CGCACCTGTGGCGCCGGTGATGCCGGCCACGATGCGTCCGGCGTAGAGGATCTGGCTAGCGATGACCCTG
CTGATTGGTTCGCTGACCATTTCCGGGTGCGGGACGGCGTTACCAGAAACTCAGAAGGTTCGTCCAACCA
AACCGACTCTGACGGCAGTTTACGAGAGAGATGATAGGGTCTGCTTCAGTAAGCCAGATGCTACACAATT
AGGCTTGTACATATTGTCGTTAGAACGCGGCTACAATTAATACATAACCTTATGTATCATACACATACGA
TTTAGGTGACACTATAGAATACACGGAATTAATTC
